>Addgene plasmid #232996 | pAG415Gal_Gcn4 E3HA | addgene full sequence | sequence record 465875 | Addgene NGS Result
GACGAAAGGGCCTCGTGATACGCCTATTTTTATAGGTTAATGTCATGATAATAATGGTTTCTTAGGACGG
ATCGCTTGCCTGTAACTTACACGCGCCTCGTATCTTTTAATGATGGAATAATTTGGGAATTTACTCTGTG
TTTATTTATTTTTATGTTTTGTATTTGGATTTTAGAAAGTAAATAAAGAAGGTAGAAGAGTTACGGAATG
AAGAAAAAAAAATAAACAAAGGTTTAAAAAATTTCAACAAAAAGCGTACTTTACATATATATTTATTAGA
CAAGAAAAGCAGATTAAATAGATATACATTCGATTAACGATAAGTAAAATGTAAAATCACAGGATTTTCG
TGTGTGGTCTTCTACACAGACAAGATGAAACAATTCGGCATTAATACCTGAGAGCAGGAAGAGCAAGATA
AAAGGTAGTATTTGTTGGCGATCCCCCTAGAGTCTTTTACATCTTCGGAAAACAAAAACTATTTTTTCTT
TAATTTCTTTTTTTACTTTCTATTTTTAATTTATATATTTATATTAAAAAATTTAAATTATAATTATTTT
TATAGCACGTGATGAAAAGGACCCAGGTGGCACTTTTCGGGGAAATGTGCGCGGAACCCCTATTTGTTTA
TTTTTCTAAATACATTCAAATATGTATCCGCTCATGAGACAATAACCCTGATAAATGCTTCAATAATATT
GAAAAAGGAAGAGTATGAGTATTCAACATTTCCGTGTCGCCCTTATTCCCTTTTTTGCGGCATTTTGCCT
TCCTGTTTTTGCTCACCCAGAAACGCTGGTGAAAGTAAAAGATGCTGAAGATCAGTTGGGTGCACGAGTG
GGTTACATCGAACTGGATCTCAACAGCGGTAAGATCCTTGAGAGTTTTCGCCCCGAAGAACGTTTTCCAA
TGATGAGCACTTTTAAAGTTCTGCTATGTGGCGCGGTATTATCCCGTATTGACGCCGGGCAAGAGCAACT
CGGTCGCCGCATACACTATTCTCAGAATGACTTGGTTGAGTACTCACCAGTCACAGAAAAGCATCTTACG
GATGGCATGACAGTAAGAGAATTATGCAGTGCTGCCATAACCATGAGTGATAACACTGCGGCCAACTTAC
TTCTGACAACGATCGGAGGACCGAAGGAGCTAACCGCTTTTTTGCACAACATGGGGGATCATGTAACTCG
CCTTGATCGTTGGGAACCGGAGCTGAATGAAGCCATACCAAACGACGAGCGTGACACCACGATGCCTGTA
GCAATGGCAACAACGTTGCGCAAACTATTAACTGGCGAACTACTTACTCTAGCTTCCCGGCAACAATTAA
TAGACTGGATGGAGGCGGATAAAGTTGCAGGACCACTTCTGCGCTCGGCCCTTCCGGCTGGCTGGTTTAT
TGCTGATAAATCTGGAGCCGGTGAGCGTGGGTCTCGCGGTATCATTGCAGCACTGGGGCCAGATGGTAAG
CCCTCCCGTATCGTAGTTATCTACACGACGGGGAGTCAGGCAACTATGGATGAACGAAATAGACAGATCG
CTGAGATAGGTGCCTCACTGATTAAGCATTGGTAACTGTCAGACCAAGTTTACTCATATATACTTTAGAT
TGATTTAAAACTTCATTTTTAATTTAAAAGGATCTAGGTGAAGATCCTTTTTGATAATCTCATGACCAAA
ATCCCTTAACGTGAGTTTTCGTTCCACTGAGCGTCAGACCCCGTAGAAAAGATCAAAGGATCTTCTTGAG
ATCCTTTTTTTCTGCGCGTAATCTGCTGCTTGCAAACAAAAAAACCACCGCTACCAGCGGTGGTTTGTTT
GCCGGATCAAGAGCTACCAACTCTTTTTCCGAAGGTAACTGGCTTCAGCAGAGCGCAGATACCAAATACT
GTTCTTCTAGTGTAGCCGTAGTTAGGCCACCACTTCAAGAACTCTGTAGCACCGCCTACATACCTCGCTC
TGCTAATCCTGTTACCAGTGGCTGCTGCCAGTGGCGATAAGTCGTGTCTTACCGGGTTGGACTCAAGACG
ATAGTTACCGGATAAGGCGCAGCGGTCGGGCTGAACGGGGGGTTCGTGCACACAGCCCAGCTTGGAGCGA
ACGACCTACACCGAACTGAGATACCTACAGCGTGAGCTATGAGAAAGCGCCACGCTTCCCGAAGGGAGAA
AGGCGGACAGGTATCCGGTAAGCGGCAGGGTCGGAACAGGAGAGCGCACGAGGGAGCTTCCAGGGGGAAA
CGCCTGGTATCTTTATAGTCCTGTCGGGTTTCGCCACCTCTGACTTGAGCGTCGATTTTTGTGATGCTCG
TCAGGGGGGCGGAGCCTATGGAAAAACGCCAGCAACGCGGCCTTTTTACGGTTCCTGGCCTTTTGCTGGC
CTTTTGCTCACATGTTCTTTCCTGCGTTATCCCCTGATTCTGTGGATAACCGTATTACCGCCTTTGAGTG
AGCTGATACCGCTCGCCGCAGCCGAACGACCGAGCGCAGCGAGTCAGTGAGCGAGGAAGCGGAAGAGCGC
CCAATACGCAAACCGCCTCTCCCCGCGCGTTGGCCGATTCATTAATGCAGCTGGCACGACAGGTTTCCCG
ACTGGAAAGCGGGCAGTGAGCGCAACGCAATTAATGTGAGTTAGCTCACTCATTAGGCACCCCAGGCTTT
ACACTTTATGCTTCCGGCTCGTATGTTGTGTGGAATTGTGAGCGGATAACAATTTCACACAGGAAACAGC
TATGACCATGATTACGCCAAGCGCGCAATTAACCCTCACTAAAGGGAACAAAAGCTGGAGCTCTAGTACG
GATTAGAAGCCGCCGAGCGGGTGACAGCCCTCCGAAGGAAGACTCTCCTCCGTGCGTCCTCGTCTTCACC
GGTCGCGTTCCTGAAACGCAGATGTGCCTCGCGCCGCACTGCTCCGAACAATAAAGATTCTACAATACTA
GCTTTTATGGTTATGAAGAGGAAAAATTGGCAGTAACCTGGCCCCACAAACCTTCAAATGAACGAATCAA
ATTAACAACCATAGGATGATAATGCGATTAGTTTTTTAGCCTTATTTCTGGGGTAATTAATCAGCGAAGC
GATGATTTTTGATCTATTAACAGATATATAAATGCAAAAACTGCATAACCACTTTAACTAATACTTTCAA
CATTTTCGGTTTGTATTACTTCTTATTCAAATGTAATAAAAGTATCAACAAAAAATTGTTAATATACCTC
TATACTTTAACGTCAAGGAGAAAAAACCCCGGATTCTAGAACTAGTGGATCCCCCATCACAAGTTTGTAC
AAAAAAGCAGGCTTCGAGAACCTGTATTTTCAGGGTCATATGAGCACCGATAGCGAACCGATGTTTGAAT
ATGAAAACCTGGAAGATAACAGCGAAGAATGGACCAGCCTGTTTGATAATGATATTCCGGTTACCACCGA
TGATGTTAGCCTGGCAGATGAAGCAATTGAAAGCGGTAGCGGTTCAGGTAGCGGTAGTCCGGAATCCAGT
GATCCTGCTGCTCTAAAACGTGCTAGAAACACTGAAGCCGCCAGGCGTTCTCGTGCGAGAAAGTTGCAAA
GAATGAAACAACTTGAAGACAAGGTTGAAGAATTGCTTTCGAAAAATTATCACTTGGAAAATGAGGTTGC
CAGATTAAAGAAATTAGTTGGCGAACGCACCGGTGGTGGATCCGGTGGTTACCCATACGATGTTCCTGAC
TATGCGGGCTATCCCTATGACGTCCCGGACTATGCAGGATCCTATCCGTATGACGTTCCAGATTACGCTG
CTCAGTAAGACCCAGCTTTCTTGTACAAAGTGGTGATGGGCTGCAGGAATTCGATATCAAGCTCGAGTCA
TGTAATTAGTTATGTCACGCTTACATTCACGCCCTCCCCCCACATCCGCTCTAACCGAAAAGGAAGGAGT
TAGACAACCTGAAGTCTAGGTCCCTATTTATTTTTTTATAGTTATGTTAGTATTAAGAACGTTATTTATA
TTTCAAATTTTTCTTTTTTTTCTGTACAGACGCGTGTACGCATGTAACATTATACTGAAAACCTTGCTTG
AGAAGGTTTTGGGACGCTCGAAGGCTTTAATTTGCGGCCGGTACCCAATTCGCCCTATAGTGAGTCGTAT
TACGCGCGCTCACTGGCCGTCGTTTTACAACGTCGTGACTGGGAAAACCCTGGCGTTACCCAACTTAATC
GCCTTGCAGCACATCCCCCTTTCGCCAGCTGGCGTAATAGCGAAGAGGCCCGCACCGATCGCCCTTCCCA
ACAGTTGCGCAGCCTGAATGGCGAATGG
[124 nt withheld, positions 4299-4422]
C
[91 nt withheld, positions 4424-4514]
A
[49 nt withheld, positions 4516-4564]
CCTTTGACGTTGGAGTCCACGTTCTTT
[37 nt withheld, positions 4592-4628]
ACCCTATCTCGGTCTATTCTTTTGATTTATAAGGGATTTTGCCGATTTCGGCCTATTGGTTAAAAAATGA
GCTGATTTAACAAAAATTTAACGCGAATTTTAACAAAATATTAACGCTTACAATTTCCTGATGCGGTATT
TTCTCCTTACGCATCTGTGCGGTATTTCACACCGCATATCGACCGGTCGAGGAGAACTTCTAGTATATCT
ACATACCTAATATTATTGCCTTATTAAAAATGGAATCCCAACAATTACATCAAAATCCACATTCTCTTCA
AAATCAATTGTCCTGTACTTCCTTGTTCATGTGTGTTCAAAAACGTTATATTTATAGGATAATTATACTC
TATTTCTCAACAAGTAATTGGTTGTTTGGCCGAGCGGTCTAAGGCGCCTGATTCAAGAAATATCTTGACC
GCAGTTAACTGTGGGAATACTCAGGTATCGTAAGATGCAAGAGTTCGAATCTCTTAGCAACCATTATTTT
TTTCCTCAACATAACGAGAACACACAGGGGCGCTATCGCACAGAATCAAATTCGATGACTGGAAATTTTT
TGTTAATTTCAGAGGTCGCCTGACGCATATACCTTTTTCAACTGAAAAATTGGGAGAAAAAGGAAAGGTG
AGAGCGCCGGAACCGGCTTTTCATATAGAATAGAGAAGCGTTCATGACTAAATGCTTGCATCACAATACT
TGAAGTTGACAATATTATTTAAGGACCTATTGTTTTTTCCAATAGGTGGTTAGCAATCGTCTTACTTTCT
AACTTTTCTTACCTTTTACATTTCAGCAATATATATATATATATTTCAAGGATATACCATTCTAATGTCT
GCCCCTAAGAAGATCGTCGTTTTGCCAGGTGACCACGTTGGTCAAGAAATCACAGCCGAAGCCATTAAGG
TTCTTAAAGCTATTTCTGATGTTCGTTCCAATGTCAAGTTCGATTTCGAAAATCATTTAATTGGTGGTGC
TGCTATCGATGCTACAGGTGTTCCACTTCCAGATGAGGCGCTGGAAGCCTCCAAGAAGGCTGATGCCGTT
TTGTTAGGTGCTGTGGGTGGTCCTAAATGGGGTACCGGTAGTGTTAGACCTGAACAAGGTTTACTAAAAA
TCCGTAAAGAACTTCAATTGTACGCCAACTTAAGACCATGTAACTTTGCATCCGACTCTCTTTTAGACTT
ATCTCCAATCAAGCCACAATTTGCTAAAGGTACTGACTTCGTTGTTGTCAGAGAATTAGTGGGAGGTATT
TACTTTGGTAAGAGAAAGGAAGACGATGGTGATGGTGTCGCTTGGGATAGTGAACAATACACCGTTCCAG
AAGTGCAAAGAATCACAAGAATGGCCGCTTTCATGGCCCTACAACATGAGCCACCATTGCCTATTTGGTC
CTTGGATAAAGCTAATGTTTTGGCCTCTTCAAGATTATGGAGAAAAACTGTGGAGGAAACCATCAAGAAC
GAATTCCCTACATTGAAGGTTCAACATCAATTGATTGATTCTGCCGCCATGATCCTAGTTAAGAACCCAA
CCCACCTAAATGGTATTATAATCACCAGCAACATGTTTGGTGATATCATCTCCGATGAAGCCTCCGTTAT
CCCAGGTTCCTTGGGTTTGTTGCCATCTGCGTCCTTGGCCTCTTTGCCAGACAAGAACACCGCATTTGGT
TTGTACGAACCATGCCACGGTTCTGCTCCAGATTTGCCAAAGAATAAGGTCAACCCTATCGCCACTATCT
TGTCTGCTGCAATGATGTTGAAATTGTCATTGAACTTGCCTGAAGAAGGTAAGGCCATTGAAGATGCAGT
TAAAAAGGTTTTGGATGCAGGTATCAGAACTGGTGATTTAGGTGGTTCCAACAGTACCACCGAAGTCGGT
GATGCTGTCGCCGAAGAAGTTAAGAAAATCCTTGCTTAAAAAGATTCTCTTTTTTTATGATATTTGTACA
TAAACTTTATAAATGAAATTCATAATAGAAACGACACGAAATTACAAAATGGAATATGTTCATAGGGTAG
ACGAAACTATATACGCAATCTACATACATTTATCAAGAAGGAGAAAAAGGAGGATGTAAAGGAATACAGG
TAAGCAAATTGATACTAATGGCTCAACGTGATAAGGAAAAAGAATTGCACTTTAACATTAATATTGACAA
GGAGGAGGGCACCACACAAAAAGTTAGGTGTAACAGAAAATCATGAAACTATGATTCCTAATTTATATAT
TGGAGGATTTTCTCTAAAAAAAAAAAAATACAACAAATAAAAAACACTCAATGACCTGACCATTTGATGG
AGTTTAAGTCAATACCTTCTTGAACCATTTCCCATAATGGTGAAAGTTCCCTCAAGAATTTTACTCTGTC
AGAAACGGCCTTAACGACGTAGTCGATATGGTGCACTCTCAGTACAATCTGCTCTGATGCCGCATAGTTA
AGCCAGCCCCGACACCCGCCAACACCCGCTGACGCGCCCTGACGGGCTTGTCTGCTCCCGGCATCCGCTT
ACAGACAAGCTGTGACCGTCTCCGGGAGCTGCATGTGTCAGAGGTTTTCACCGTCATCACCGAAACGCGC
GA
Features (pLannotate 1.2.2; 28 found; start..end, strand, type, name):
     70..573     -  misc_feature   CEN/ARS: S. cerevisiae CEN6 centromere fused to an autonomously replicating sequence
    610..714     +  promoter       AmpR promoter: bla
    715..1575    +  CDS            AmpR: β-lactamase; bla; confers resistance to ampicillin, carbenicillin, and related antibiotics
   1746..2334    +  rep_origin     ori: high-copy-number ColE1/pMB1/pBR322/pUC origin of replication
   2517..2609    +  CDS            lacI (fragment): lac repressor; lacI; The lac repressor binds to the lac operator to inhibit transcription in E. coli. This inhibition can be relieved by adding lactose or isopropyl-β-D-thiogalactopyranoside (IPTG).
   2622..2643    +  protein_bind   CAP binding site: CAP binding activates transcription in the presence of cAMP. E. coli catabolite activator protein
   2658..2688    +  promoter       lac promoter: promoter for the E. coli lac operon
   2696..2712    +  protein_bind   lac operator: The lac repressor binds to the lac operator to inhibit transcription in E. coli. This inhibition can be relieved by adding lactose or isopropyl-β-D-thiogalactopyranoside (IPTG). lac repressor encoded by lacI
   2757..2775    +  promoter       T3 promoter: promoter for bacteriophage T3 RNA polymerase
   2799..3240    +  promoter       GAL1 promoter: S. cerevisiae GAL1; inducible promoter, regulated by Gal4
   3255..3275    +  misc_feature   MCS (fragment): pBluescript multiple cloning site
   3279..3303    +  protein_bind   attB1: mutant version of attB; recombination site for the Gateway® BP reaction BP Clonase™
   3309..3325    +  CDS            TEV site (fragment): tobacco etch virus (TEV) protease recognition and cleavage site
   3498..3611    +  CDS            cpc-1 (fragment): CPC1_NEUCR - Experimental evidence at protein level: Swiss-Prot protein existence level 1. In N.crassa grown under amino acid starvation conditions, this protein is required for increasing the transcription of the genes coding for many amino acid biosynthetic pathways enzymes. This transcription factor binds and recognize the DNA sequence: 5'-TGACTC- 3'. From Neurospora crassa (strain ATCC 24698 / 74-OR23-1A / CBS 708.71 / DSM 1257 / FGSC 987).
   3690..3779    +  CDS            3xHA: three tandem HA epitope tags
   3790..3814    -  protein_bind   attB2: mutant version of attB; recombination site for the Gateway® BP reaction BP Clonase™
   3818..3843    +  misc_feature   MCS (fragment): pBluescript multiple cloning site
   3848..4095    +  terminator     CYC1 terminator: S. cerevisiae CYC1; transcription terminator for CYC1
   4114..4132    -  promoter       T7 promoter: promoter for bacteriophage T7 RNA polymerase
   4140..4295    +  CDS            lacZα (fragment): LacZα fragment of β-galactosidase; lacZ fragment
   4299..4727    +  rep_origin     f1 ori (sequence partly withheld): f1 bacteriophage origin of replication; arrow indicates direction of (+) strand synthesis
   4755..4807    -  misc_feature   bom (fragment): basis of mobility region from pBR322
   4838..4915    +  CDS            YO192_YEAST (fragment): Experimental evidence at protein level: Swiss-Prot protein existence level 1. From Saccharomyces cerevisiae (strain ATCC 204508 / S288c) (Baker's yeast).
   5055..5462    +  promoter       LEU2 promoter: S. cerevisiae LEU2
   5463..6557    +  CDS            LEU2: 3-isopropylmalate dehydrogenase, required for leucine biosynthesis; S. cerevisiae LEU2; yeast auxotrophic marker
   6919..7035    -  CDS            NFS1 (fragment): NFS1_YEAST - Also known as SPL1 From Saccharomyces cerevisiae (strain ATCC 204508 / S288c) (Baker's yeast).
   7034..7084    -  misc_feature   bom (fragment): basis of mobility region from pBR322
   7186..1       -  CDS            rop (fragment) (across the origin): Rop protein, which maintains plasmids at low copy number; rop
