[The description below was written by a language model from this plasmid's Addgene catalogue record and pLannotate feature annotations shown in this document.]
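Description:
pAG415Gal_Gcn4 E3HA is a yeast expression plasmid built by Gateway cloning into the pAG415Gal-ccdB destination backbone. It is a yeast–E. coli shuttle vector. In S. cerevisiae it is maintained through a CEN6/ARS element, which gives stable centromeric, low-copy inheritance, and it is selected by the LEU2 auxotrophic marker expressed from its own promoter. In bacteria it replicates from a high-copy ColE1/pUC-type origin and confers ampicillin resistance through β-lactamase. The feature table also shows pBluescript-derived remnants typical of this vector family. These include an f1 origin, lac promoter/operator and lacZα fragments, and T3 and T7 promoters flanking the expression cassette.

The payload is a variant of the budding yeast transcription factor Gcn4, designated "E+", carrying three aspartate-to-glutamate substitutions (D105E, D118E, D139E). The open reading frame sits between attB1 and attB2 sites left by the Gateway reaction. It is preceded by an N-terminal TEV protease cleavage site and followed by a C-terminal 3xHA epitope tag for immunodetection. The automated annotation does not label Gcn4 itself. It marks only a short stretch of the insert as similar to cpc-1, the related Neurospora crassa regulator of amino acid biosynthesis genes. Transcription is driven by the Gal4-regulated GAL1 promoter and ended by the CYC1 terminator, so expression is induced with galactose. The stated purpose is galactose-induced expression of this HA-tagged Gcn4 mutant in yeast. The associated study examines the roles of condensates and soluble complexes in transcription factor function.
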