Addgene plasmid #232996: pAG415Gal_Gcn4 E3HA
Purpose: Galactose iduced expression of Gcn4 E+HA in yeast
Depositing lab: Aseem Ansari & Tanja Mittag. Depositing organization: St. Jude Children's Research Hospital. Publication: Reconciling competing models on the roles of condensates and soluble complexes in transcription factor function. Bremer A, Lang WH, Kempen RP, Sweta K, Taylor AB, Borgia MB, Ansari AZ, Mittag T. bioRxiv [Preprint]. 2024 Nov 22:2024.11.21.624739. doi: 10.1101/2024.11.21.624739. PubMed 39605529.
Backbone
  Vector backbone: pAG415Gal-ccdB
  Backbone manufacturer: Susan Lindquist (Addgene #14145)
  Vector type: Yeast Expression
  Selectable markers: LEU2
Growth in bacteria
  Bacterial resistance: Ampicillin, 100 μg/mL
  Growth temperature: 37°C
  Growth strain: DH5alpha
  Copy number: High Copy
Gene/Insert
  Gene/Insert name: Gcn4 E+
  Species: S. cerevisiae (budding yeast)
  Mutation: D105E, D118E, D139E
  Promoter: Gal1
  Tag / fusion protein: TEV cleavage site (N terminal on insert); 3xHA (C terminal on insert)
  Cloning method: Gateway Cloning
Terms and licenses: Academic/Nonprofit Terms; Industry Terms: Not Available to Industry
Depositor comments: Please visit https://doi.org/10.1101/2024.11.21.624739 for bioRxiv preprint.
How to cite: pAG415Gal_Gcn4 E3HA was a gift from Aseem Ansari & Tanja Mittag (Addgene plasmid # 232996 ; http://n2t.net/addgene:232996 ; RRID:Addgene_232996)
